Addgene plasmid #59178: p201G Cas9
Purpose: Cas9 driven by double 35S, GFP for plant selection, I-PpoI site to accept gRNA from pUC gRNA Shuttle
Depositing lab: Wayne Parrott. Depositing organization: University of Georgia. Publication: Targeted genome modifications in soybean with CRISPR/Cas9. Jacobs TB, LaFayette PR, Schmitz RJ, Parrott WA. BMC Biotechnol. 2015 Mar 12;15:16. doi: 10.1186/s12896-015-0131-2. PubMed 25879861.
Backbone
  Vector backbone: pPZP
  Backbone size w/o insert (bp): 6200
  Total vector size (bp): 13943
  Modifications to backbone: Inclusion of aph gene for bacterial selection on kanamycin.
  Vector type: CRISPR
  Selectable markers: GFP
Growth in bacteria
  Bacterial resistance: Kanamycin, 50 μg/mL
  Growth temperature: 37°C
  Growth strain: DH10B
  Copy number: High Copy
Gene/Insert 1
  Gene/Insert name: Cas9 (alt name: Cas9 human-codon optimized)
  Species: Synthetic
  Insert size (bp): 5265
  Promoter: 2x35S
  Cloning method: Restriction Enzyme; 5′ cloning site I-SceI (not destroyed); 3′ cloning site I-SceI (not destroyed)
  Sequencing primers: 5′ GCTGTGGCGATCGGTATTGC; 3′ TGTAAAACGACGGCCAGT
Gene/Insert 2
  Gene/Insert name: sGFP
  Species: Synthetic
  Insert size (bp): 1790
  Promoter: 2x35S
  Cloning method: Restriction Enzyme; 5′ cloning site SpeI (not destroyed); 3′ cloning site PacI (not destroyed)
  Sequencing primers: 5′ AGGTAGTGGTTGTCGGGCAGCA; 3′ AGCGGATAACAATTTCACACAGGA
Terms and licenses: Academic/Nonprofit Terms; Industry Terms: Not Available to Industry
How to cite: p201G Cas9 was a gift from Wayne Parrott (Addgene plasmid # 59178 ; http://n2t.net/addgene:59178 ; RRID:Addgene_59178)
