[The description below was written by a language model from this plasmid's Addgene catalogue record and pLannotate feature annotations shown in this document.]
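Description:
p201G Cas9 is a 13.9 kb plant binary vector for CRISPR/Cas9 genome editing, built on the pPZP backbone and intended for Agrobacterium-mediated T-DNA delivery. The backbone carries two replication systems. A high-copy ColE1/pMB1-type origin, with the pBR322 bom mobilisation region, supports propagation in E. coli. The pVS1 origin, together with its RepA replication and StaA stability genes, maintains the plasmid in Agrobacterium. Bacterial selection is by kanamycin through an aph(3')-Ia aminoglycoside phosphotransferase gene, which the record notes was added to the backbone and which lies outside the T-DNA.

Between the nopaline-type left and right border repeats sit two divergently oriented plant expression cassettes. Each is driven by an enhanced CaMV 35S promoter with a duplicated enhancer (2x35S) and ends in a NOS terminator. One cassette expresses a human-codon-optimised Streptococcus pyogenes Cas9 and is flanked by retained I-SceI sites. The other, cloned between SpeI and PacI, expresses sGFP, which the annotation software labels as EGFP. GFP is the only plant marker listed, so transformed tissue is identified visually by fluorescence rather than by antibiotic or herbicide selection. Remnants of the lac promoter/operator and lacZα flank the cassettes and are leftovers of the original cloning region.

The plasmid carries no guide RNA. According to the record, it provides an I-PpoI homing endonuclease site that accepts a gRNA expression cassette transferred from the companion pUC gRNA Shuttle plasmid, although this site is not annotated in the feature table. The associated publication describes targeted genome modification in soybean.
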