Features (pLannotate 1.2.2; 21 found; start..end, strand, type, name):
    226..627     +  CDS            Y4CG_SINFN (fragment): Protein inferred from homology: Swiss-Prot protein existence level 3. From Sinorhizobium fredii (strain NBRC 101917 / NGR234).
   1187..1816    +  CDS            pVS1 StaA: stability protein from the Pseudomonas plasmid pVS1 (Heeb et al., 2000)
   2249..3317    +  CDS            pVS1 RepA (fragment): replication protein from the Pseudomonas plasmid pVS1 (Heeb et al., 2000)
   3383..3577    +  rep_origin     pVS1 oriV: origin of replication for the Pseudomonas plasmid pVS1 (Heeb et al., 2000)
   3780..3819    +  CDS            rop (fragment): Rop protein, which maintains plasmids at low copy number; rop
   3921..4061    +  misc_feature   bom: basis of mobility region from pBR322
   4247..4835    -  rep_origin     ori: high-copy-number ColE1/pMB1/pBR322/pUC origin of replication
   4930..5745    -  CDS            KanR: aminoglycoside phosphotransferase; aph(3')-Ia; confers resistance to kanamycin in bacteria or G418 (Geneticin®) in eukaryotes
   6038..6062    +  misc_feature   LB T-DNA repeat: left border repeat from nopaline C58 T-DNA
   6138..6226    +  CDS            lacI (fragment): lac repressor; lacI; The lac repressor binds to the lac operator to inhibit transcription in E. coli. This inhibition can be relieved by adding lactose or isopropyl-β-D-thiogalactopyranoside (IPTG).
   6239..6260    +  protein_bind   CAP binding site: CAP binding activates transcription in the presence of cAMP. E. coli catabolite activator protein
   6275..6305    +  promoter       lac promoter: promoter for the E. coli lac operon
   6309..6331    +  protein_bind   lac operator (fragment): The lac repressor binds to the lac operator to inhibit transcription in E. coli. This inhibition can be relieved by adding lactose or isopropyl-β-D-thiogalactopyranoside (IPTG). lac repressor encoded by lacI
   6409..6661    -  terminator     NOS terminator: nopaline synthase terminator and poly(A) signal
   6680..7399    -  CDS            EGFP: the original enhanced GFP (Yang et al., 1996) mammalian codon-optimized
   7445..8121    -  promoter       CaMV 35S promoter (enhanced): cauliflower mosaic virus 35S promoter with a duplicated enhancer region
   8375..9051    +  promoter       CaMV 35S promoter (enhanced): cauliflower mosaic virus 35S promoter with a duplicated enhancer region
   9097..13200   +  CDS            cas9: CAS9_STRP1 - Also known as csn1 From Streptococcus pyogenes serotype M1.
  13300..13552   +  terminator     NOS terminator: nopaline synthase terminator and poly(A) signal
  13593..13747   +  CDS            lacZα (fragment): LacZα fragment of β-galactosidase; lacZ fragment
  13806..13830   +  misc_feature   RB T-DNA repeat: right border repeat from nopaline C58 T-DNA
>Addgene plasmid #59178 | p201G Cas9 | depositor full sequence | sequence record 91658 | p201G Cas9 sequence 13943 bps
AGTACTTTGATCCAACCCCTCCGCTGCTATAGTGCAGTCGGCTTCTGACGTTCAGTGCAGCCGTCTTCTG
AAAACGACATGTCGCACAAGTCCTAAGTTACGCGACAGGCTGCCGCCCTGCCCTTTTCCTGGCGTTTTCT
TGTCGCGTGTTTTAGTCGCATAAAGTAGAATACTTGCGACTAGAACCGGAGACATTACGCCATGAACAAG
AGCGCCGCCGCTGGCCTGCTGGGCTATGCCCGCGTCAGCACCGACGACCAGGACTTGACCAACCAACGGG
CCGAACTGCACGCGGCCGGCTGCACCAAGCTGTTTTCCGAGAAGATCACCGGCACCAGGCGCGACCGCCC
GGAGCTGGCCAGGATGCTTGACCACCTACGCCCTGGCGACGTTGTGACAGTGACCAGGCTAGACCGCCTG
GCCCGCAGCACCCGCGACCTACTGGACATTGCCGAGCGCATCCAGGAGGCCGGCGCGGGCCTGCGTAGCC
TGGCAGAGCCGTGGGCCGACACCACCACGCCGGCCGGCCGCATGGTGTTGACCGTGTTCGCCGGCATTGC
CGAGTTCGAGCGTTCCCTAATCATCGACCGCACCCGGAGCGGGCGCGAGGCCGCCAAGGCCCGAGGCGTG
AAGTTTGGCCCCCGCCCTACCCTCACCCCGGCACAGATCGCGCACGCCCGCGAGCTGATCGACCAGGAAG
GCCGCACCGTGAAAGAGGCGGCTGCACTGCTTGGCGTGCATCGCTCGACCCTGTACCGCGCACTTGAGCG
CAGCGAGGAAGTGACGCCCACCGAGGCCAGGCGGCGCGGTGCCTTCCGTGAGGACGCATTGACCGAGGCC
GACGCCCTGGCGGCCGCCGAGAATGAACGCCAAGAGGAACAAGCATGAAACCGCACCAGGACGGCCAGGA
CGAACCGTTTTTCATTACCGAAGAGATCGAGGCGGAGATGATCGCGGCCGGGTACGTGTTCGAGCCGCCC
GCGCACGTCTCAACCGTGCGGCTGCATGAAATCCTGGCCGGTTTGTCTGATGCCAAGCTGGCGGCCTGGC
CGGCCAGCTTGGCCGCTGAAGAAACCGAGCGCCGCCGTCTAAAAAGGTGATGTGTATTTGAGTAAAACAG
CTTGCGTCATGCGGTCGCTGCGTATATGATGCGATGAGTAAATAAACAAATACGCAAGGGGAACGCATGA
AGGTTATCGCTGTACTTAACCAGAAAGGCGGGTCAGGCAAGACGACCATCGCAACCCATCTAGCCCGCGC
CCTGCAACTCGCCGGGGCCGATGTTCTGTTAGTCGATTCCGATCCCCAGGGCAGTGCCCGCGATTGGGCG
GCCGTGCGGGAAGATCAACCGCTAACCGTTGTCGGCATCGACCGCCCGACGATTGACCGCGACGTGAAGG
CCATCGGCCGGCGCGACTTCGTAGTGATCGACGGAGCGCCCCAGGCGGCGGACTTGGCTGTGTCCGCGAT
CAAGGCAGCCGACTTCGTGCTGATTCCGGTGCAGCCAAGCCCTTACGACATATGGGCCACCGCCGACCTG
GTGGAGCTGGTTAAGCAGCGCATTGAGGTCACGGATGGAAGGCTACAAGCGGCCTTTGTCGTGTCGCGGG
CGATCAAAGGCACGCGCATCGGCGGTGAGGTTGCCGAGGCGCTGGCCGGGTACGAGCTGCCCATTCTTGA
GTCCCGTATCACGCAGCGCGTGAGCTACCCAGGCACTGCCGCCGCCGGCACAACCGTTCTTGAATCAGAA
CCCGAGGGCGACGCTGCCCGCGAGGTCCAGGCGCTGGCCGCTGAAATTAAATCAAAACTCATTTGAGTTA
ATGAGGTAAAGAGAAAATGAGCAAAAGCACAAACACGCTAAGTGCCGGCCGTCCGAGCGCACGCAGCAGC
AAGGCTGCAACGTTGGCCAGCCTGGCAGACACGCCAGCCATGAAGCGGGTCAACTTTCAGTTGCCGGCGG
AGGATCACACCAAGCTGAAGATGTACGCGGTACGCCAAGGCAAGACCATTACCGAGCTGCTATCTGAATA
CATCGCGCAGCTACCAGAGTAAATGAGCAAATGAATAAATGAGTAGATGAATTTTAGCGGCTAAAGGAGG
CGGCATGGAAAATCAAGAACAACCAGGCACCGACGCCGTGGAATGCCCCATGTGTGGAGGAACGGGCGGT
TGGCCAGGCGTAAGCGGCTGGGTTGTCTGCCGGCCCTGCAATGGCACTGGAACCCCCAAGCCCGAGGAAT
CGGCGTGACGGTCGCAAACCATCCGGCCCGGTACAAATCGGCGCGGCGCTGGGTGATGACCTGGTGGAGA
AGTTGAAGGCCGCGCAGGCCGCCCAGCGGCAACGCATCGAGGCAGAAGCACGCCCCGGTGAATCGTGGCA
AGCGGCCGCTGATCGAATCCGCAAAGAATCCCGGCAACCGCCGGCAGCCGGTGCGCCGTCGATTAGGAAG
CCGCCCAAGGGCGACGAGCAACCAGATTTTTTCGTTCCGATGCTCTATGACGTGGGCACCCGCGATAGTC
GCAGCATCATGGACGTGGCCGTTTTCCGTCTGTCGAAGCGTGACCGACGAGCTGGCGAGGTGATCCGCTA
CGAGCTTCCAGACGGGCACGTAGAGGTTTCCGCAGGGCCGGCCGGCATGGCCAGTGTGTGGGATTACGAC
CTGGTACTGATGGCGGTTTCCCATCTAACCGAATCCATGAACCGATACCGGGAAGGGAAGGGAGACAAGC
CCGGCCGCGTGTTCCGTCCACACGTTGCGGACGTACTCAAGTTCTGCCGGCGAGCCGATGGCGGAAAGCA
GAAAGACGACCTGGTAGAAACCTGCATTCGGTTAAACACCACGCACGTTGCCATGCAGCGTACGAAGAAG
GCCAAGAACGGCCGCCTGGTGACGGTATCCGAGGGTGAAGCCTTGATTAGCCGCTACAAGATCGTAAAGA
GCGAAACCGGGCGGCCGGAGTACATCGAGATCGAGCTAGCTGATTGGATGTACCGCGAGATCACAGAAGG
CAAGAACCCGGACGTGCTGACGGTTCACCCCGATTACTTTTTGATCGATCCCGGCATCGGCCGTTTTCTC
TACCGCCTGGCACGCCGCGCCGCAGGCAAGGCAGAAGCCAGATGGTTGTTCAAGACGATCTACGAACGCA
GTGGCAGCGCCGGAGAGTTCAAGAAGTTCTGTTTCACCGTGCGCAAGCTGATCGGGTCAAATGACCTGCC
GGAGTACGATTTGAAGGAGGAGGCGGGGCAGGCTGGCCCGATCCTAGTCATGCGCTACCGCAACCTGATC
GAGGGCGAAGCATCCGCCGGTTCCTAATGTACGGAGCAGATGCTAGGGCAAATTGCCCTAGCAGGGGAAA
AAGGTCGAAAAGGTCTCTTTCCTGTGGATAGCACGTACATTGGGAACCCAAAGCCGTACATTGGGAACCG
GAACCCGTACATTGGGAACCCAAAGCCGTACATTGGGAACCGGTCACACATGTAAGTGACTGATATAAAA
GAGAAAAAAGGCGATTTTTCCGCCTAAAACTCTTTAAAACTTATTAAAACTCTTAAAACCCGCCTGGCCT
GTGCATAACTGTCTGGCCAGCGCACAGCCGAAGAGCTGCAAAAAGCGCCTACCCTTCGGTCGCTGCGCTC
CCTACGCCCCGCCGCTTCGCGTCGGCCTATCGCGGCCGCTGGCCGCTCAAAAATGGCTGGCCTACGGCCA
GGCAATCTACCAGGGCGCGGACAAGCCGCGCCGTCGCCACTCGACCGCCGGCGCCCACATCAAGGCACCC
TGCCTCGCGCGTTTCGGTGATGACGGTGAAAACCTCTGACACATGCAGCTCCCGGAGACGGTCACAGCTT
GTCTGTAAGCGGATGCCGGGAGCAGACAAGCCCGTCAGGGCGCGTCAGCGGGTGTTGGCGGGTGTCGGGG
CGCAGCCATGACCCAGTCACGTAGCGATAGCGGAGTGTATACTGGCTTAACTATGCGGCATCAGAGCAGA
TTGTACTGAGAGTGCACCATATGCGGTGTGAAATACCGCACAGATGCGTAAGGAGAAAATACCGCATCAG
GCGCTCTTCCGCTTCCTCGCTCACTGACTCGCTGCGCTCGGTCGTTCGGCTGCGGCGAGCGGTATCAGCT
CACTCAAAGGCGGTAATACGGTTATCCACAGAATCAGGGGATAACGCAGGAAAGAACATGTGAGCAAAAG
GCCAGCAAAAGGCCAGGAACCGTAAAAAGGCCGCGTTGCTGGCGTTTTTCCATAGGCTCCGCCCCCCTGA
CGAGCATCACAAAAATCGACGCTCAAGTCAGAGGTGGCGAAACCCGACAGGACTATAAAGATACCAGGCG
TTTCCCCCTGGAAGCTCCCTCGTGCGCTCTCCTGTTCCGACCCTGCCGCTTACCGGATACCTGTCCGCCT
TTCTCCCTTCGGGAAGCGTGGCGCTTTCTCATAGCTCACGCTGTAGGTATCTCAGTTCGGTGTAGGTCGT
TCGCTCCAAGCTGGGCTGTGTGCACGAACCCCCCGTTCAGCCCGACCGCTGCGCCTTATCCGGTAACTAT
CGTCTTGAGTCCAACCCGGTAAGACACGACTTATCGCCACTGGCAGCAGCCACTGGTAACAGGATTAGCA
GAGCGAGGTATGTAGGCGGTGCTACAGAGTTCTTGAAGTGGTGGCCTAACTACGGCTACACTAGAAGGAC
AGTATTTGGTATCTGCGCTCTGCTGAAGCCAGTTACCTTCGGAAAAAGAGTTGGTAGCTCTTGATCCGGC
AAACAAACCACCGCTGGTAGCGGTGGTTTTTTTGTTTGCAAGCAGCAGATTACGCGCAGAAAAAAAGGAT
CTCAAGAAGATCCTTTGATCTTTTCTACGGGGTCTGACGCTCAGTGGAACGAAAACTCACGTTAAGGGAT
TTTGGTCATGCAGGATCATGAATTAATTCTTAGAAAAACTCATCGAGCATCAAATGAAACTGCAATTTAT
TCATATCAGGATTATCAATACCATATTTTTGAAAAAGCCGTTTCTGTAATGAAGGAGAAAACTCACCGAG
GCAGTTCCATAGGATGGCAAGATCCTGGTATCGGTCTGCGATTCCGACTCGTCCAACATCAATACAACCT
ATTAATTTCCCCTCGTCAAAAATAAGGTTATCAAGTGAGAAATCACCATGAGTGACGACTGAATCCGGTG
AGAATGGCAAAAGTTTATGCATTTCTTTCCAGACTTGTTCAACAGGCCAGCCATTACGCTCGTCATCAAA
ATCACTCGCATCAACCAAACCGTTATTCATTCGTGATTGCGCCTGAGCGAGACGAAATACGCGATCGCTG
TTAAAAGGACAATTACAAACAGGAATCGAATGCAACCGGCGCAGGAACACTGCCAGCGCATCAACAATAT
TTTCACCTGAATCAGGATATTCTTCTAATACCTGGAATGCTGTTTTCCCGGGGATCGCAGTGGTGAGTAA
CCATGCATCATCAGGAGTACGGATAAAATGCTTGATGGTCGGAAGAGGCATAAATTCCGTCAGCCAGTTT
AGTCTGACCATCTCATCTGTAACATCATTGGCAACGCTACCTTTGCCATGTTTCAGAAACAACTCTGGCG
CATCGGGCTTCCCATACAATCGATAGATTGTCGCACCTGATTGCCCGACATTATCGCGAGCCCATTTATA
CCCATATAAATCAGCATCCATGTTGGAATTTAATCGCGGCCTAGAGCAAGACGTTTCCCGTTGAATATGG
CTCATAACACCCCTTGTATTACTGTTTATGTAAGCAGACAGTTTTATTGTTCATGATCTGGATCACAGGC
AGCAACGCTCTGTCATCGTTACAATCAACATGCTACCCTCCGCGAGATCATCCGTGTTTCAAACCCGGCA
GCTTAGTTGCCGTTCTTCCGAATAGCATCGGTAACATGAGCAAAGTCTGCCGCCTTACAACGGCTCTCCC
GCTGACGCCGTCCCGGACTGATGGGCTGCCTGTATCGAGTGGTGATTTTGTGCCGAGCTGCCGGTCGGGG
AGCTGTTGGCTGGCTGGTGGCAGGATATATTGTGGTGTAAACAAATTGACGCTTAGACAACTTAATAACA
CATTGCGGACGTTTTTAATGTACTGAATTAACGCCGAATTGCTCTAGCCAATACGCAAACCGCCTCTCCC
CGCGCGTTGGCCGATTCATTAATGCAGCTGGCACGACAGGTTTCCCGACTGGAAAGCGGGCAGTGAGCGC
AACGCAATTAATGTGAGTTAGCTCACTCATTAGGCACCCCAGGCTTTACACTTTATGCTTCCGGCTCGTA
TGTTGTGTGGAATTGTGAGCGGATAACAATTTCACACAGGAAACAGCTATGACATGATTACGAATTCCTT
GACTAGAGGGTAGGCGCGGCTTAATTAAATCAATTCCCGATCTAGTAACATAGATGACACCGCGCGCGAT
AATTTATCCTAGTTTGCGCGCTATATTTTGTTTTCTATCGCGTATTAAATGTATAATTGCGGGACTCTAA
TCATAAAAACCCATCTCATAAATAACGTCATGCATTACATGTTAATTATTACATGCTTAACGTAATTCAA
CAGAAATTATATGATAATCATCGCAAGACCGGCAACAGGATTCAATCTTAAGAAACTTTATTGCCAAATG
TTTGAACGATCTGCAGCCGGGCGGCCGCTTTACTTGTACAGCTCGTCCATGCCGTGAGTGATCCCGGCGG
CGGTCACGAACTCCAGCAGGACCATGTGATCGCGCTTCTCGTTGGGGTCTTTGCTCAGGGCGGACTGGGT
GCTCAGGTAGTGGTTGTCGGGCAGCAGCACGGGGCCGTCGCCGATGGGGGTGTTCTGCTGGTAGTGGTCG
GCGAGCTGCACGCTGCCGTCCTCGATGTTGTGGCGGATCTTGAAGTTCACCTTGATGCCGTTCTTCTGCT
TGTCGGCCATGATATAGACGTTGTGGCTGTTGTAGTTGTACTCCAGCTTGTGCCCCAGGATGTTGCCGTC
CTCCTTGAAGTCGATGCCCTTCAGCTCGATGCGGTTCACCAGGGTGTCGCCCTCGAACTTCACCTCGGCG
CGGGTCTTGTAGTTGCCGTCGTCCTTGAAGAAGATGGTGCGCTCCTGGACGTAGCCTTCGGGCATGGCGG
ACTTGAAGAAGTCGTGCTGCTTCATGTGGTCGGGGTAGCGGCTGAAGCACTGCACGCCGTAGGTGAAGGT
GGTCACGAGGGTGGGCCAGGGCACGGGCAGCTTGCCGGTGGTGCAGATGAACTTCAGGGTCAGCTTGCCG
TAGGTGGCATCGCCCTCGCCCTCGCCGGACACGCTGAACTTGTGGCCGTTTACGTCGCCGTCCAGCTCGA
CCAGGATGGGCACCACCCCGGTGAACAGCTCCTCGCCCTTGCTCACCATGGATCCGGTCGAGAGAGATAG
ATTTGTAGAGAGAGACTGGTGATTTCAGCGTGTCCTCTCCAAATGAAATGAACTTCCTTATATAGAGGAA
GGGTCTTGCGAAGGATAGTGGGATTGTGCGTCATCCCTTACGTCAGTGGAGATATCACATCAATCCACTT
GCTTTGAAGACGTGGTTGGAACGTCTTCTTTTTCCACGATGCTCCTCGTGGGTGGGGGTCCATCTTTGGG
ACCACTGTCGGCAGAGGCATCTTGAACGATAGCCTTTCCTTTATCGCAATGATGGCATTTGTAGGTGCCA
CCTTCCTTTTCTACTGTCCTTTTGATGAAGTGACAGATAGCTGGGCAATGGAATCCGAGGAGGTTTCCCG
ATATTACCCTTTGTTGAAAAGTCTCAATAGCCCTTTGGTCTTCTGAGACTGTATCTTTGATATTCTTGGA
GTAGACGAGAGTGTCGTGCTCCACCATGTTCACATCAATCCACTTGCTTTGAAGACGTGGTTGGAACGTC
TTCTTTTTCCACGATGCTCCTCGTGGGTGGGGGTCCATCTTTGGGACCACTGTCGGCAGAGGCATCTTGA
ACGATAGCCTTTCCTTTATCGCAATGATGGCATTTGTAGGTGCCACCTTCCTTTTCTACTGTCCTTTTGA
TGAAGTGACAGATAGCTGGGCAATGGAATCCGAGGAGGTTTCCCGATATTACCCTTTGTTGAAAAGTCTC
AATAGCCCTTTGGTCTTCTGAGACTGTATCTTTGATATTCTTGGAGTAGACGAGAGTGTCGTGCTCCACC
ATGTTGGGACTAGTGAGTCGTATTACAATTCATGACTCTCTTAAGGTAGCCAAAATCGATATCTAGGGAT
AACAGGGTAATCGATCACTAGAATTCGGCGCGCCGGGCCCAACATGGTGGAGCACGACACTCTCGTCTAC
TCCAAGAATATCAAAGATACAGTCTCAGAAGACCAAAGGGCTATTGAGACTTTTCAACAAAGGGTAATAT
CGGGAAACCTCCTCGGATTCCATTGCCCAGCTATCTGTCACTTCATCAAAAGGACAGTAGAAAAGGAAGG
TGGCACCTACAAATGCCATCATTGCGATAAAGGAAAGGCTATCGTTCAAGATGCCTCTGCCGACAGTGGT
CCCAAAGATGGACCCCCACCCACGAGGAGCATCGTGGAAAAAGAAGACGTTCCAACCACGTCTTCAAAGC
AAGTGGATTGATGTGAACATGGTGGAGCACGACACTCTCGTCTACTCCAAGAATATCAAAGATACAGTCT
CAGAAGACCAAAGGGCTATTGAGACTTTTCAACAAAGGGTAATATCGGGAAACCTCCTCGGATTCCATTG
CCCAGCTATCTGTCACTTCATCAAAAGGACAGTAGAAAAGGAAGGTGGCACCTACAAATGCCATCATTGC
GATAAAGGAAAGGCTATCGTTCAAGATGCCTCTGCCGACAGTGGTCCCAAAGATGGACCCCCACCCACGA
GGAGCATCGTGGAAAAAGAAGACGTTCCAACCACGTCTTCAAAGCAAGTGGATTGATGTGATATCTCCAC
TGACGTAAGGGATGACGCACAATCCCACTATCCTTCGCAAGACCCTTCCTCTATATAAGGAAGTTCATTT
CATTTGGAGAGGACACGCTGAAATCACCAGTCTCTCTCTACAAATCTATCTCTCTCGACCGCTAGCATGG
ACAAGAAGTACTCCATTGGGCTCGATATCGGCACAAACAGCGTCGGCTGGGCCGTCATTACGGACGAGTA
CAAGGTGCCGAGCAAAAAATTCAAAGTTCTGGGCAATACCGATCGCCACAGCATAAAGAAGAACCTCATT
GGCGCCCTCCTGTTCGACTCCGGGGAGACGGCCGAAGCCACGCGGCTCAAAAGAACAGCACGGCGCAGAT
ATACCCGCAGAAAGAATCGGATCTGCTACCTGCAGGAGATCTTTAGTAATGAGATGGCTAAGGTGGATGA
CTCTTTCTTCCATAGGCTGGAGGAGTCCTTTTTGGTGGAGGAGGATAAAAAGCACGAGCGCCACCCAATC
TTTGGCAATATCGTGGACGAGGTGGCGTACCATGAAAAGTACCCAACCATATATCATCTGAGGAAGAAGC
TTGTAGACAGTACTGATAAGGCTGACTTGCGGTTGATCTATCTCGCGCTGGCGCATATGATCAAATTTCG
GGGACACTTCCTCATCGAGGGGGACCTGAACCCAGACAACAGCGATGTCGACAAACTCTTTATCCAACTG
GTTCAGACTTACAATCAGCTTTTCGAAGAGAACCCGATCAACGCATCCGGAGTTGACGCCAAAGCAATCC
TGAGCGCTAGGCTGTCCAAATCCCGGCGGCTCGAAAACCTCATCGCACAGCTCCCTGGGGAGAAGAAGAA
CGGCCTGTTTGGTAATCTTATCGCCCTGTCACTCGGGCTGACCCCCAACTTTAAATCTAACTTCGACCTG
GCCGAAGATGCCAAGCTTCAACTGAGCAAAGACACCTACGATGATGATCTCGACAATCTGCTGGCCCAGA
TCGGCGACCAGTACGCAGACCTTTTTTTGGCGGCAAAGAACCTGTCAGACGCCATTCTGCTGAGTGATAT
TCTGCGAGTGAACACGGAGATCACCAAAGCTCCGCTGAGCGCTAGTATGATCAAGCGCTATGATGAGCAC
CACCAAGACTTGACTTTGCTGAAGGCCCTTGTCAGACAGCAACTGCCTGAGAAGTACAAGGAAATTTTCT
TCGATCAGTCTAAAAATGGCTACGCCGGATACATTGACGGCGGAGCAAGCCAGGAGGAATTTTACAAATT
TATTAAGCCCATCTTGGAAAAAATGGACGGCACCGAGGAGCTGCTGGTAAAGCTTAACAGAGAAGATCTG
TTGCGCAAACAGCGCACTTTCGACAATGGAAGCATCCCCCACCAGATTCACCTGGGCGAACTGCACGCTA
TCCTCAGGCGGCAAGAGGATTTCTACCCCTTTTTGAAAGATAACAGGGAAAAGATTGAGAAAATCCTCAC
ATTTCGGATACCCTACTATGTAGGCCCCCTCGCCCGGGGAAATTCCAGATTCGCGTGGATGACTCGCAAA
TCAGAAGAGACCATCACTCCCTGGAACTTCGAGGAAGTCGTGGATAAGGGGGCCTCTGCCCAGTCCTTCA
TCGAAAGGATGACTAACTTTGATAAAAATCTGCCTAACGAAAAGGTGCTTCCTAAACACTCTCTGCTGTA
CGAGTACTTCACAGTTTATAACGAGCTCACCAAGGTCAAATACGTCACAGAAGGGATGAGAAAGCCAGCA
TTCCTGTCTGGAGAGCAGAAGAAAGCTATCGTGGACCTCCTCTTCAAGACGAACCGGAAAGTTACCGTGA
AACAGCTCAAAGAAGACTATTTCAAAAAGATTGAATGTTTCGACTCTGTTGAAATCAGCGGAGTGGAGGA
TCGCTTCAACGCATCCCTGGGAACGTATCACGATCTCCTGAAAATCATTAAAGACAAGGACTTCCTGGAC
AATGAGGAGAACGAGGACATTCTTGAGGACATTGTCCTCACCCTTACGTTGTTTGAAGATAGGGAGATGA
TTGAAGAACGCTTGAAAACTTACGCTCATCTCTTCGACGACAAAGTCATGAAACAGCTCAAGAGGCGCCG
ATATACAGGATGGGGGCGGCTGTCAAGAAAACTGATCAATGGGATCCGAGACAAGCAGAGTGGAAAGACA
ATCCTGGATTTTCTTAAGTCCGATGGATTTGCCAACCGGAACTTCATGCAGTTGATCCATGATGACTCTC
TCACCTTTAAGGAGGACATCCAGAAAGCACAAGTTTCTGGCCAGGGGGACAGTCTTCACGAGCACATCGC
TAATCTTGCAGGTAGCCCAGCTATCAAAAAGGGAATACTGCAGACCGTTAAGGTCGTGGATGAACTCGTC
AAAGTAATGGGAAGGCATAAGCCCGAGAATATCGTTATCGAGATGGCCCGAGAGAACCAAACTACCCAGA
AGGGACAGAAGAACAGTAGGGAAAGGATGAAGAGGATTGAAGAGGGTATAAAAGAACTGGGGTCCCAAAT
CCTTAAGGAACACCCAGTTGAAAACACCCAGCTTCAGAATGAGAAGCTCTACCTGTACTACCTGCAGAAC
GGCAGGGACATGTACGTGGATCAGGAACTGGACATCAATCGGCTCTCCGACTACGACGTGGATCATATCG
TGCCCCAGTCTTTTCTCAAAGATGATTCTATTGATAATAAAGTGTTGACAAGATCCGATAAAAATAGAGG
GAAGAGTGATAACGTCCCCTCAGAAGAAGTTGTCAAGAAAATGAAAAATTATTGGCGGCAGCTGCTGAAC
GCCAAACTGATCACACAACGGAAGTTCGATAATCTGACTAAGGCTGAACGAGGTGGCCTGTCTGAGTTGG
ATAAAGCCGGCTTCATCAAAAGGCAGCTTGTTGAGACACGCCAGATCACCAAGCACGTGGCCCAAATTCT
CGATTCACGCATGAACACCAAGTACGATGAAAATGACAAACTGATTCGAGAGGTGAAAGTTATTACTCTG
AAGTCTAAGCTGGTCTCAGATTTCAGAAAGGACTTTCAGTTTTATAAGGTGAGAGAGATCAACAATTACC
ACCATGCGCATGATGCCTACCTGAATGCAGTGGTAGGCACTGCACTTATCAAAAAATATCCCAAGCTTGA
ATCTGAATTTGTTTACGGAGACTATAAAGTGTACGATGTTAGGAAAATGATCGCAAAGTCTGAGCAGGAA
ATAGGCAAGGCCACCGCTAAGTACTTCTTTTACAGCAATATTATGAATTTTTTCAAGACCGAGATTACAC
TGGCCAATGGAGAGATTCGGAAGCGACCACTTATCGAAACAAACGGAGAAACAGGAGAAATCGTGTGGGA
CAAGGGTAGGGATTTCGCGACAGTCCGGAAGGTCCTGTCCATGCCGCAGGTGAACATCGTTAAAAAGACC
GAAGTACAGACCGGAGGCTTCTCCAAGGAAAGTATCCTCCCGAAAAGGAACAGCGACAAGCTGATCGCAC
GCAAAAAAGATTGGGACCCCAAGAAATACGGCGGATTCGATTCTCCTACAGTCGCTTACAGTGTACTGGT
TGTGGCCAAAGTGGAGAAAGGGAAGTCTAAAAAACTCAAAAGCGTCAAGGAACTGCTGGGCATCACAATC
ATGGAGCGATCAAGCTTCGAAAAAAACCCCATCGACTTTCTCGAGGCGAAAGGATATAAAGAGGTCAAAA
AAGACCTCATCATTAAGCTTCCCAAGTACTCTCTCTTTGAGCTTGAAAACGGCCGGAAACGAATGCTCGC
TAGTGCGGGCGAGCTGCAGAAAGGTAACGAGCTGGCACTGCCCTCTAAATACGTTAATTTCTTGTATCTG
GCCAGCCACTATGAAAAGCTCAAAGGGTCTCCCGAAGATAATGAGCAGAAGCAGCTGTTCGTGGAACAAC
ACAAACACTACCTTGATGAGATCATCGAGCAAATAAGCGAATTCTCCAAAAGAGTGATCCTCGCCGACGC
TAACCTCGATAAGGTGCTTTCTGCTTACAATAAGCACAGGGATAAGCCCATCAGGGAGCAGGCAGAAAAC
ATTATCCACTTGTTTACTCTGACCAACTTGGGCGCGCCTGCAGCCTTCAAGTACTTCGACACCACCATAG
ACAGAAAGCGGTACACCTCTACAAAGGAGGTCCTGGACGCCACACTGATTCATCAGTCAATTACGGGGCT
CTATGAAACAAGAATCGACCTCTCTCAGCTCGGTGGAGACAGCAGGGCTGACCCCAAGAAGAAGAGGAAG
GTGTGACCGCGGATATCTGCAGAAGCTTACGCGTCGACGTCTCGAGGCCGGCCGAGCTCGAATTTCCCCG
ATCGTTCAAACATTTGGCAATAAAGTTTCTTAAGATTGAATCCTGTTGCCGGTCTTGCGATGATTATCAT
ATAATTTCTGTTGAATTACGTTAAGCATGTAATAATTAACATGTAATGCATGACGTTATTTATGAGATGG
GTTTTTATGATTAGAGTCCCGCAATTATACATTTAATACGCGATAGAAAACAAAATATAGCGCGCAAACT
AGGATAAATTATCGCGCGCGGTGTCATCTATGTTACTAGATCGGGAATTGATATCGTAGGGATAACAGGG
TAATAAGCTTGGCACTGGCCGTCGTTTTACAACGTCGTGACTGGGAAAACCCTGGCGTTACCCAACTTAA
TCGCCTTGCAGCACATCCCCCTTTCGCCAGCTGGCGTAATAGCGAAGAGGCCCGCACCGATCGCCCTTCC
CAACAGTTGCGCAGCCTGAATGGCGAATGAGCTTGAGCTTGGATCAGATTGTCGTTTCCCGCCTTCAGTT
TAAACTATCAGTGTTTGACAGGATATATTGGCGGGTAAACCTAAGAGAAAAGAGCGTTTATTAGAATAAC
GGATATTTAAAAGGGCGTGAAAAGGTTTATCCGTTCGTCCATTTGTATGTGCATGCCAACCACAGGGTTC
CCCTCGGGATCAA
