>Addgene plasmid #59178 | p201G Cas9 | addgene partial sequence | sequence record 94605 | hdCas9-R2 5'-CCGGCTTTATCCAACTCAGAC-3'
TTCTTGACAACTTCTTCTGAGGGGACGTTATCACTCTTCCCTCTATTTTTATCGGATCTTGTCAACACTT
TATTATCAATAGAATCATCTTTGAGAAAAGACTGGGGCACGATATGATCCACGTCGTAGTCGGAGAGCCG
ATTGATGTCCAGTTCCTGATCCACGTACATGTCCCTGCCGTTCTGCAGGTAGTACAGGTAGAGCTTCTCA
TTCTGAAGCTGGGTGTTTTCAACTGGGTGTTCCTTAAGGATTTGGGACCCCAGTTCTTTTATACCCTCTT
CAATCCTCTTCATCCTTTCCCTACTGTTCTTCTGTCCCTTCTGGGTAGTTTGGTTCTCTCGGGCCATCTC
GATAACGATATTCTCGGGCTTATGCCTTCCCATTACTTTGACGAGTTCATCCACGACCTTAACGGTCTGC
AGTATTCCCTTTTTGATAGCTGGGCTACCTGCAAGATTAGCGATGTGCTCGTGAAGACTGTCCCCCTGGC
CAGAAACTTGTGCTTTCTGGATGTCCTCCTTAAAGGTGAGAGAGTCATCATGGATCAACTGCATGAAGTT
CCGGTTGGCAAATCCATCGGACTTAAGAA
