>Addgene plasmid #59178 | p201G Cas9 | addgene partial sequence | sequence record 94608 | M13-F20 5'-TGTAAAACGACGGCCAGT-3'
GCTATATTTTGTTTTCTATCGCGTATTAAATGTATAATTGCGGGACTCTAATCATAAAAACCCATCTCAT
AAATAACGTCATGCATTACATGTTAATTATTACATGCTTAACGTAATTCAACAGAAATTATATGATAATC
ATCGCAAGACCGGCAACAGGATTCAATCTTAAGAAACTTTATTGCCAAATGTTTGAACGATCGGGGAAAT
TCGAGCTCGGCCGGCCTCGAGACGTCGACGCGTAAGCTTCTGCAGATATCCGCGGTCACACCTTCCTCTT
CTTCTTGGGGTCAGCCCTGCTGTCTCCACCGAGCTGAGAGAGGTCGATTCTTGTTTCATAGAGCCCCGTA
ATTGACTGATGAATCAGTGTGGCGTCCAGGACCTCCTTTGTAGAGGTGTACCGCTTTCTGTCTATGGTGG
TGTCGAAGTACTTGAAGGCTGCAGGCGCGCCCAAGTTGGTCAGAGTAAACAAGTGGATAATGTTTTCTGC
CTGCTCCCTGATGGGCTTATCCCTGTGCTTATTGTAAGCANAAAGCACCTTATCGAGGTTAGCGTCGGCG
AGGATCACT
