>Addgene plasmid #59178 | p201G Cas9 | addgene partial sequence | sequence record 97333 | EGFP-C 5'-CATGGTCCTGCTGGAGTTCGTG-3'
AAGATTGAATCCTGTTGCCGGTCTTGCGATGATTATCATATAATTTCTGTTGAATTACGTTAAGCATGTA
ATAATTAACATGTAATGCATGACGTTATTTATGAGATGGGTTTTTATGATTAGAGTCCCGCAATTATACA
TTTAATACGCGATAGAAAACAAAATATAGCGCGCAAACTAGGATAAATTATCGCGCGCGGTGTCATCTAT
GTTACTAGATCGGGAATTGATTTAATTAAGCCGCGCCTACCCTCTAGTCAAGGATTCGTAATCATGTCAT
AGCTGTTTCCTGTGTGAAATTGTTATCCGCTCACAATTCCACACAACATACGAGCCGGAAGCATAAAGTG
TAAAGCCTGGGGTGCCTAATGAGTGAGCTAACTCACATTAATTGCGTTGCGCTCACTGCCCGCTTTCCAG
TCGGGAAACCTGTCGTGCCAGCTGCATTAATGAATCGGCCAACGCGCGGGGAGAGGCGGTTTGCGTATTG
GCTAGAGCAATTCGGCGTTAATTCAGTACATTAAAAACGTCCGCAA
